Addgene plasmid #162314: pEPQDKN0332
Purpose: Reporter plasmid for TNT SP6 Coupled Wheat Germ Extract System with detection via HiBiT
Depositing lab: Nicola Patron. Depositing organization: Earlham Institute. Publication: Biofoundry-assisted expression and characterization of plant proteins. Dudley QM, Cai YM, Kallam K, Debreyne H, Carrasco Lopez JA, Patron NJ. Synth Biol (Oxf). 2021 Sep 11;6(1):ysab029. doi: 10.1093/synbio/ysab029. eCollection 2021. PubMed 34693026.
Backbone
  Vector backbone: pUC18
  Vector type: Synthetic Biology
Growth in bacteria
  Bacterial resistance: Kanamycin, 50 μg/mL
  Growth temperature: 37°C
  Growth strain: DH5alpha
  Copy number: High Copy
Gene/Insert
  Gene/Insert name: SP6prom-EO1-sfGFP-HiBiT
  Species: Synthetic
  Cloning method: Unknown
  Sequencing primers: 5′ TAAGCCAGATGCTACACAATTAGG; 3′ GCGTCTTAAACACCGCCTG
Terms and licenses: Academic/Nonprofit Terms; Industry Terms: Not Available to Industry
How to cite: pEPQDKN0332 was a gift from Nicola Patron (Addgene plasmid # 162314 ; http://n2t.net/addgene:162314 ; RRID:Addgene_162314)
