[The description below was written by a language model from this plasmid's Addgene catalogue record and pLannotate feature annotations shown in this document.]
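Description:
pEPQDKN0332 is a small (about 3.3 kb) synthetic-biology plasmid built on a pUC18-type backbone and designed as a reporter template for cell-free protein synthesis in the TNT SP6 Coupled Wheat Germ Extract System. It is maintained in E. coli at high copy number through a ColE1/pUC origin of replication and selected with kanamycin via an aph(3')-Ia (KanR) cassette, which lies on the opposite strand to the reporter.

The insert, recorded as SP6prom-EO1-sfGFP-HiBiT, places a bacteriophage SP6 promoter upstream of a superfolder GFP coding sequence, so that SP6 RNA polymerase in the coupled extract transcribes the template and the wheat germ translation machinery produces the protein in the same reaction. The roughly 90 nt between promoter and coding sequence presumably holds the "EO1" element named in the insert; the record does not define it and the feature table does not annotate it, although its position suggests a 5′ leader. The HiBiT tag, a short peptide that complements a larger luciferase fragment to give luminescence, is also not annotated separately, but the insert name implies a C-terminal fusion to sfGFP, allowing product yield to be read out by luminescence as well as fluorescence. Downstream, the annotation detects tobacco mosaic virus 3′UTR pseudoknot and tRNA-like structure elements, consistent with a viral 3′ untranslated region that supports expression of non-polyadenylated transcripts in plant extracts, followed by a T7 terminator. Short matches to apaH and the URA3 promoter are fragments and are probably incidental similarity hits rather than functional parts. The plasmid serves as a positive control or benchmarking reporter for wheat germ cell-free expression of plant proteins.
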