Features (pLannotate 1.2.2; 9 found; start..end, strand, type, name):
    192..210     +  promoter       SP6 promoter: promoter for bacteriophage SP6 RNA polymerase
    304..999     +  CDS            Superfolder GFP: Superfolder GFP is a basic (constitutively fluorescent) green fluorescent protein published in 2005, derived from Aequorea victoria. It is reported to be a very rapidly-maturing weak dimer.
   1160..1408    -  CDS            apaH (fragment): APAH_ECOLI - Experimental evidence at protein level: Swiss-Prot protein existence level 1. Hydrolyzes diadenosine 5',5'''-P1,P4-tetraphosphate to yield ADP. From Escherichia coli (strain K12).
   1485..1515    +  ncRNA          TMV UPD-PK3: Accession: RF01072 - Pseudoknot of upstream pseudoknot domain (UPD) of the 3'UTR
   1517..1583    +  ncRNA          TLS-PK2: Accession: RF01077 - Pseudoknot of tRNA-like structure
   1644..1667    -  promoter       URA3 promoter (fragment): S. cerevisiae URA3
   1757..1804    +  terminator     T7 terminator: transcription terminator for bacteriophage T7 RNA polymerase
   1822..2637    -  CDS            KanR: aminoglycoside phosphotransferase; aph(3')-Ia; confers resistance to kanamycin in bacteria or G418 (Geneticin®) in eukaryotes
   2759..73      +  rep_origin     ori (across the origin): high-copy-number ColE1/pMB1/pBR322/pUC origin of replication
>Addgene plasmid #162314 | pEPQDKN0332 | addgene full sequence | sequence record 321476 | Addgene NGS Result
TGTCGGGTTTCGCCACCTCTGACTTGAGCGTCGATTTTTGTGATGCTCGTCAGGGGGGCGGAGCCTATGG
AAAAACGCCAGCAACGCGATCCCGCGACGAATAAGCCAGATGCTACACAATTAGGCTTGTACATACTGTC
GTTAGAACGCGGCTACAATTAATACATAACCTTATGTATCATACACATACGATTTAGGTGACACTATAGA
ACTCACCTATCTCCCCAACACCTAATAACATTCAATCACTCTTTCCACTAACCACCTATCTACATCACCA
AGATATCACTAGTTCTCGAGCTAATGAGCAAAGGTGAAGAACTGTTTACCGGCGTTGTGCCGATTCTGGT
GGAACTGGATGGCGATGTGAACGGTCACAAATTCAGCGTGCGTGGTGAAGGTGAAGGCGATGCCACGATT
GGCAAACTGACGCTGAAATTTATCTGCACCACCGGCAAACTGCCGGTGCCGTGGCCGACGCTGGTGACCA
CCCTGACCTATGGCGTTCAGTGTTTTAGTCGCTATCCGGATCACATGAAACGTCACGATTTCTTTAAATC
TGCAATGCCGGAAGGCTATGTGCAGGAACGTACGATTAGCTTTAAAGATGATGGCAAATATAAAACGCGC
GCCGTTGTGAAATTTGAAGGCGATACCCTGGTGAACCGCATTGAACTGAAAGGCACGGATTTTAAAGAAG
ATGGCAATATCCTGGGCCATAAACTGGAATACAACTTTAATAGCCATAATGTTTATATTACGGCGGATAA
ACAGAAAAATGGCATCAAAGCGAATTTTACCGTTCGCCATAACGTTGAAGATGGCAGTGTGCAGCTGGCA
GATCATTATCAGCAGAATACCCCGATTGGTGATGGTCCGGTGCTGCTGCCGGATAATCATTATCTGAGCA
CGCAGACCGTTCTGTCTAAAGATCCGAACGAAAAAGGCACGCGGGACCACATGGTTCTGCACGAATATGT
GAATGCGGCAGGTATTACGGGTTCGGTGAGCGGCTGGCGGCTGTTCAAGAAGATTAGCTGAGCTTCGGGT
TATAATTACCTCAGGTCGACGTCCCATGGTTTTGTATAGAATTTACGGCTAGCGCCGGATGCGACGCCGG
TCGCGTCTTATCCGGCCTTCCTATATCAGGCGGTGTTTAAGACGCCGCCGCTTCGCCCAAATCCTTATGC
CGGTTCGACGACTGGACAAAATACTGTTTATCTTCCCAGCGCAGGCAGGTTAATGTACCACCCCAGCAGC
AGCCGGTATCCAGCGCGTATATACCTTCCGGCGTACCTTTGCCCTCCAGCGATGCCCAGTGACCAAAGGC
GATGCTGTATTCTTCAGCGACAGGGCCAGGAATCGCAAACCACGGTTTCAGTGGGGCAGGGGCCTCTTCC
GGCGATTCTTACTAGCTAGTATGCATAGGTGCTGAAATATAAAGTTTGTGTTTCTAAAACACACGTGGTA
CGTACGATAACGTACAGTGTTTTTCCCTCCACTTAAATCGAAGGGTAGTGTCTTGGAGCGCGCGGAGTAA
ACATATATGGTTCATATATGTCCGTAGGCACGTAAAAAAAGCGAGGGATTCGAATTCCCCCGGAACCCCC
GGTTGGGGCCCACGCCTCGATCGAGCAAAAAAAAAAAAAAAGAAAAAAAAAAAAAAAAAAAGCTTTCCCG
CGGCCAGCTTGGCGTAATCATGGTCATAGCTGTTTCCTGTGTGAAATTGTTATCCGCTGCCACCGCTGAG
CAATAACTAGCATAACCCCTTGGGGCCTCTAAACGGGTCTTGAGGGGTTTTTTGCTGAAAGCCAATTCTG
ATTAGAAAAACTCATCGAGCATCAAATGAAACTGCAATTTATTCATATCAGGATTATCAATACCATATTT
TTGAAAAAGCCGTTTCTGTAATGAAGGAGAAAACTCACCGAGGCAGTTCCATAGGATGGCAAGATCCTGG
TATCGGTCTGCGATTCCGACTCGTCCAACATCAATACAACCTATTAATTTCCCCTCGTCAAAAATAAGGT
TATCAAGTGAGAAATCACCATGAGTGACGACTGAATCCGGTGAGAATGGCAAAAGCTTATGCATTTCTTT
CCAGACTTGTTCAACAGGCCAGCCATTACGCTCGTCATCAAAATCACTCGCATCAACCAAACCGTTATTC
ATTCGTGATTGCGCCTGAGCGAGACGAAATACGCGATCGCTGTTAAAAGGACAATTACAAACAGGAATCG
AATGCAACCGGCGCAGGAACACTGCCAGCGCATCAACAATATTTTCACCTGAATCAGGATATTCTTCTAA
TACCTGGAATGCTGTTTTCCCGGGGATCGCAGTGGTGAGTAACCATGCATCATCAGGAGTACGGATAAAA
TGCTTGATGGTCGGAAGAGGCATAAATTCCGTCAGCCAGTTTAGTCTGACCATCTCATCTGTAACATCAT
TGGCAACGCTACCTTTGCCATGTTTCAGAAACAACTCTGGCGCATCGGGCTTCCCATACAATCGATAGAT
TGTCGCACCTGATTGCCCGACATTATCGCGAGCCCATTTATACCCATATAAATCAGCATCCATGTTGGAA
TTTAATCGCGGCTTCGAGCAAGACGTTTCCCGTTGAATATGGCTCATAACACCCCTTGTATTACTGTTTA
TGTAAGCAGACAGTTTTATTGTTCATGATGATATATTTTTATCTTGTGCAATGTAACATCAGAGATTTTG
AGACACAACGTGAGATCAAAGGATCTTCTTGAGATCCTTTTTTTCTGCGCGTAATCTGCTGCTTGCAAAC
AAAAAAACCACCGCTACCAGCGGTGGTTTGTTTGCCGGATCAAGAGCTACCAACTCTTTTTCCGAAGGTA
ACTGGCTTCAGCAGAGCGCAGATACCAAATACTGTTCTTCTAGTGTAGCCGTAGTTAGGCCACCACTTCA
AGAACTCTGTAGCACCGCCTACATACCTCGCTCTGCTAATCCTGTTACCAGTGGCTGCTGCCAGTGGCGA
TAAGTCGTGTCTTACCGGGTTGGACTCAAGACGATAGTTACCGGATAAGGCGCAGCGGTCGGGCTGAACG
GGGGGTTCGTGCACACAGCCCAGCTTGGAGCGAACGACCTACACCGAACTGAGATACCTACAGCGTGAGC
TATGAGAAAGCGCCACGCTTCCCGAAGGGAGAAAGGCGGACAGGTATCCGGTAAGCGGCAGGGTCGGAAC
AGGAGAGCGCACGAGGGAGCTTCCAGGGGGAAACGCCTGGTATCTTTATAGTCC
